>Addgene plasmid #144507 | TFORF3031 | addgene full sequence | sequence record 404219 | Addgene NGS Result
TTAATGTAGTCTTATGCAATACTCTTGTAGTCTTGCAACATGGTAACGATGAGTTAGCAACATGCCTTAC
AAGGAGAGAAAAAGCACCGTGCATGCCGATTGGTGGAAGTAAGGTGGTACGATCGTGCCTTATTAGGAAG
GCAACAGACGGGTCTGACATGGATTGGACGAACCACTGAATTGCCGCATTGCAGAGATATTGTATTTAAG
TGCCTAGCTCGATACATAAACGGGTCTCTCTGGTTAGACCAGATCTGAGCCTGGGAGCTCTCTGGCTAAC
TAGGGAACCCACTGCTTAAGCCTCAATAAAGCTTGCCTTGAGTGCTTCAAGTAGTGTGTGCCCGTCTGTT
GTGTGACTCTGGTAACTAGAGATCCCTCAGACCCTTTTAGTCAGTGTGGAAAATCTCTAGCAGTGGCGCC
CGAACAGGGACTTGAAAGCGAAAGGGAAACCAGAGGAGCTCTCTCGACGCAGGACTCGGCTTGCTGAAGC
GCGCACGGCAAGAGGCGAGGGGCGGCGACTGGTGAGTACGCCAAAAATTTTGACTAGCGGAGGCTAGAAG
GAGAGAGATGGGTGCGAGAGCGTCAGTATTAAGCGGGGGAGAATTAGATCGCGATGGGAAAAAATTCGGT
TAAGGCCAGGGGGAAAGAAAAAATATAAATTAAAACATATAGTATGGGCAAGCAGGGAGCTAGAACGATT
CGCAGTTAATCCTGGCCTGTTAGAAACATCAGAAGGCTGTAGACAAATACTGGGACAGCTACAACCATCC
CTTCAGACAGGATCAGAAGAACTTAGATCATTATATAATACAGTAGCAACCCTCTATTGTGTGCATCAAA
GGATAGAGATAAAAGACACCAAGGAAGCTTTAGACAAGATAGAGGAAGAGCAAAACAAAAGTAAGACCAC
CGCACAGCAAGCGGCCGCTGATCTTCAGACCTGGAGGAGGAGATATGAGGGACAATTGGAGAAGTGAATT
ATATAAATATAAAGTAGTAAAAATTGAACCATTAGGAGTAGCACCCACCAAGGCAAAGAGAAGAGTGGTG
CAGAGAGAAAAAAGAGCAGTGGGAATAGGAGCTTTGTTCCTTGGGTTCTTGGGAGCAGCAGGAAGCACTA
TGGGCGCAGCGTCAATGACGCTGACGGTACAGGCCAGACAATTATTGTCTGGTATAGTGCAGCAGCAGAA
CAATTTGCTGAGGGCTATTGAGGCGCAACAGCATCTGTTGCAACTCACAGTCTGGGGCATCAAGCAGCTC
CAGGCAAGAATCCTGGCTGTGGAAAGATACCTAAAGGATCAACAGCTCCTGGGGATTTGGGGTTGCTCTG
GAAAACTCATTTGCACCACTGCTGTGCCTTGGAATGCTAGTTGGAGTAATAAATCTCTGGAACAGATTTG
GAATCACACGACCTGGATGGAGTGGGACAGAGAAATTAACAATTACACAAGCTTAATACACTCCTTAATT
GAAGAATCGCAAAACCAGCAAGAAAAGAATGAACAAGAATTATTGGAATTAGATAAATGGGCAAGTTTGT
GGAATTGGTTTAACATAACAAATTGGCTGTGGTATATAAAATTATTCATAATGATAGTAGGAGGCTTGGT
AGGTTTAAGAATAGTTTTTGCTGTACTTTCTATAGTGAATAGAGTTAGGCAGGGATATTCACCATTATCG
TTTCAGACCCACCTCCCAACCCCGAGGGGACCCATGCATTGCATCTCAATTAGTCAGCAACCAGGTGTGG
AAAGTCCCCAGGCTCCCCAGCAGGCAGAAGTATGCAAAGCATGCGTCTCAATTAGTCAGCAACCATAGTC
CCGCCCCTAACTCCGCCCATCCCGCCCCTAACTCCGCCCAGTTCCGCCCATTCTCCGCCCCATGGCTGAC
TAATTTTTTTTATTTATGCAGAGGCCGAGGCCGCCTCGGCCTCTGAGCTATTCCAGAAGTAGTGAGGAGG
CTTTTTTGGAGGCCTAGGCTTTTGCAAAAAGCTTTCTAGAGGTACCACCGGAGCTTACCATGACCGAGTA
CAAGCCCACGGTGCGCCTCGCCACCCGCGACGACGTCCCCAGGGCCGTACGCACCCTCGCCGCCGCGTTC
GCCGACTACCCCGCCACGCGCCACACCGTCGATCCGGACCGCCACATCGAGCGGGTCACCGAGCTGCAAG
AACTCTTCCTCACGCGCGTCGGGCTCGACATCGGCAAGGTGTGGGTCGCGGACGACGGCGCCGCCGTGGC
GGTCTGGACCACGCCGGAGAGCGTCGAAGCGGGGGCGGTGTTCGCCGAGATCGGCCCGCGCATGGCCGAG
TTGAGCGGTTCCCGGCTGGCCGCGCAGCAACAGATGGAAGGCCTCCTGGCGCCGCACCGGCCCAAGGAGC
CCGCGTGGTTCCTGGCCACCGTCGGCGTCTCGCCCGACCACCAGGGCAAGGGTCTGGGCAGCGCCGTCGT
GCTCCCCGGAGTGGAGGCGGCCGAGCGCGCCGGGGTGCCCGCCTTCCTGGAGACCTCCGCGCCCCGCAAC
CTCCCCTTCTACGAGCGGCTCGGCTTCACCGTCACCGCCGACGTCGAGGTGCCCGAAGGACCGCGCACCT
GGTGCATGACCCGCAAGCCCGGTGCCAGTTAACGAATTCTAGATCTTGAGACAAATGGCAGTATTCATCC
ACAATTTTAAAAGAAAAGGGGGGATTGGGGGGTACAGTGCAGGGGAAAGAATAGTAGACATAATAGCAAC
AGACATACAAACTAAAGAATTACAAAAACAAATTACAAAAATTCAAAATTTTCGGGTTTATTACAGGGAC
AGCAGAGATCCACTTTGGCGCCGGCTCGAGGCCTGCAGGTGCAAAGATGGATAAAGTTTTAAACAGAGAG
GAATCTTTGCAGCTAATGGACCTTCTAGGTCTTGAAAGGAGTGGGAATTGGCTCCGGTGCCCGTCAGTGG
GCAGAGCGCACATCGCCCACAGTCCCCGAGAAGTTGGGGGGAGGGGTCGGCAATTGAACCGGTGCCTAGA
GAAGGTGGCGCGGGGTAAACTGGGAAAGTGATGTCGTGTACTGGCTCCGCCTTTTTCCCGAGGGTGGGGG
AGAACCGTATATAAGTGCAGTAGTCGCCGTGAACGTTCTTTTTCGCAACGGGTTTGCCGCCAGAACACAG
GTAAGTGCCGTGTGTGGTTCCCGCGGGCCTGGCCTCTTTACGGGTTATGGCCCTTGCGTGCCTTGAATTA
CTTCCACCTGGCTGCAGTACGTGATTCTTGATCCCGAGCTTCGGGTTGGAAGTGGGTGGGAGAGTTCGAG
GCCTTGCGCTTAAGGAGCCCCTTCGCCTCGTGCTTGAGTTGAGGCCTGGCCTGGGCGCTGGGGCCGCCGC
GTGCGAATCTGGTGGCACCTTCGCGCCTGTCTCGCTGCTTTCGATAAGTCTCTAGCCATTTAAAATTTTT
GATGACCTGCTGCGACGCTTTTTTTCTGGCAAGATAGTCTTGTAAATGCGGGCCAAGATCTGCACACTGG
TATTTCGGTTTTTGGGGCCGCGGGCGGCGACGGGGCCCGTGCGTCCCAGCGCACATGTTCGGCGAGGCGG
GGCCTGCGAGCGCGGCCACCGAGAATCGGACGGGGGTAGTCTCAAGCTGGCCGGCCTGCTCTGGTGCCTG
GCCTCGCGCCGCCGTGTATCGCCCCGCCCTGGGCGGCAAGGCTGGCCCGGTCGGCACCAGTTGCGTGAGC
GGAAAGATGGCCGCTTCCCGGCCCTGCTGCAGGGAGCTCAAAATGGAGGACGCGGCGCTCGGGAGAGCGG
GCGGGTGAGTCACCCACACAAAGGAAAAGGGCCTTTCCGTCCTCAGCCGTCGCTTCATGTGACTCCACGG
AGTACCGGGCGCCGTCCAGGCACCTCGATTAGTTCTCGAGCTTTTGGAGTACGTCGTCTTTAGGTTGGGG
GGAGGGGTTTTATGCGATGGAGTTTCCCCACACTGAGTGGGTGGAGACTGAAGTTAGGCCAGCTTGGCAC
TTGATGTAATTCTCCTTGGAATTTGCCCTTTTTGAGTTTGGATCTTGGTTCATTCTCAAGCCTCAGACAG
TGGTTCAAAGTTTTTTTCTTCCATTTCAGGTGTCGTGAGGCTAGCATCGATTGATCAACAAGTTTGTACA
AAAAAGTTGGCATGGCAATGAGACAGACGCCGCTCACCTGCTCTGGCCACACGCGACCCGTGGTTGATTT
GGCCTTCAGTGGCATCACGCCTTATGGGTATTTCTTAATCAGCGCTTGCAAAGATGGTAAACCTATGCTA
CGCCAGGGAGATACAGGAGACTGGATTGGAACATTTTTGGGTCATAAAGGTGCTGTTTGGGGTGCAACAC
TGAATAAGGATGCCACCAAAGCAGCTACAGCAGCTGCAGATTTCACAGCCAAAGTGTGGGATGCTGTCTC
AGGAGATGAATTGATGACCCTGGCTCATAAACACATTGTCAAGACTGTGGATTTCACGCAGGATAGTAAT
TATTTGTTAACCGGGGGACAGGATAAACTGTTACGCATATATGACTTGAACAAACCTGAAGCAGAACCTA
AGGAAATTAGTGGTCATACTTCTGGTATAAAAAAAGCTCTGTGGTGCAGTGAGGATAAACAGATTCTTTC
TGCTGATGACAAAACTGTTCGACTTTGGGATCATGCTACTATGACAGAAGTGAAATCTCTAAATTTTAAT
ATGTCTGTTAGTAGTATGGAATATATTCCTGAGGGAGAGATTTTGGTTATAACTTATGGACGATCTATTG
CTTTTCATAGTGCAGTAAGTTTGGACCCAATTAAATCCTTTGAAGCTCCTGCAACCATCAATTCTGCATC
TCTTCATCCTGAGAAAGAATTTCTTGTTGCAGGCGGTGAAGATTTTAAACTTTATAAGTATGATTATAAT
AGTGGAGAAGAATTAGAATCCTACAAGGGACACTTTGGTCCTATTCACTGTGTGAGATTTAGTCCTGATG
GAGAACTCTATGCCAGTGGTTCAGAAGATGGAACATTGAGACTATGGCAAACTGTGGTAGGAAAAACGTA
TGGCCTTTGGAAATGTGTGCTTCCTGAAGAAGATAGTGGTGAGCTGGCAAAGCCAAAGATTGGTTTTCCA
GAGACAACAGAAGAGGAGCTAGAAGAAATTGCTTCAGAGAATTCAGATTGCATCTTTCCTTCAGCTCCTG
ATGTTAAGGCCTGCCCAACTTTCTTGTACAAAGTGGTTGATATCGGTAAGCCTATCCCTAACCCTCTCCT
CGGTCTCGATTCTACGTAGTAATGAACTAGTCCGTAACTTGAAAGTATTTCGATTTCTTGGCTTTATATA
TCTTGTGGAAAGGACGATGCCATGCGGCTGGGATGGCTATCACGCGTTAAGTCGACAATCAACCTCTGGA
TTACAAAATTTGTGAAAGATTGACTGGTATTCTTAACTATGTTGCTCCTTTTACGCTATGTGGATACGCT
GCTTTAATGCCTTTGTATCATGCTATTGCTTCCCGTATGGCTTTCATTTTCTCCTCCTTGTATAAATCCT
GGTTGCTGTCTCTTTATGAGGAGTTGTGGCCCGTTGTCAGGCAACGTGGCGTGGTGTGCACTGTGTTTGC
TGACGCAACCCCCACTGGTTGGGGCATTGCCACCACCTGTCAGCTCCTTTCCGGGACTTTCGCTTTCCCC
CTCCCTATTGCCACGGCGGAACTCATCGCCGCCTGCCTTGCCCGCTGCTGGACAGGGGCTCGGCTGTTGG
GCACTGACAATTCCGTGGTGTTGTCGGGGAAATCATCGTCCTTTCCTTGGCTGCTCGCCTGTGTTGCCAC
CTGGATTCTGCGCGGGACGTCCTTCTGCTACGTCCCTTCGGCCCTCAATCCAGCGGACCTTCCTTCCCGC
GGCCTGCTGCCGGCTCTGCGGCCTCTTCCGCGTCTTCGCCTTCGCCCTCAGACGAGTCGGATCTCCCTTT
GGGCCGCCTCCCCGCGTCGACTTTAAGACCAATGACTTACAAGGCAGCTGTAGATCTTAGCCACTTTTTA
AAAGAAAAGGGGGGACTGGAAGGGCTAATTCACTCCCAACGAAGACAAGATCTGCTTTTTGCTTGTACTG
GGTCTCTCTGGTTAGACCAGATCTGAGCCTGGGAGCTCTCTGGCTAACTAGGGAACCCACTGCTTAAGCC
TCAATAAAGCTTGCCTTGAGTGCTTCAAGTAGTGTGTGCCCGTCTGTTGTGTGACTCTGGTAACTAGAGA
TCCCTCAGACCCTTTTAGTCAGTGTGGAAAATCTCTAGCAGTACGTATAGTAGTTCATGTCATCTTATTA
TTCAGTATTTATAACTTGCAAAGAAATGAATATCAGAGAGTGAGAGGAACTTGTTTATTGCAGCTTATAA
TGGTTACAAATAAAGCAATAGCATCACAAATTTCACAAATAAAGCATTTTTTTCACTGCATTCTAGTTGT
GGTTTGTCCAAACTCATCAATGTATCTTATCATGTCTGGCTCTAGCTATCCCGCCCCTAACTCCGCCCAT
CCCGCCCCTAACTCCGCCCAGTTCCGCCCATTCTCCGCCCCATGGCTGACTAATTTTTTTTATTTATGCA
GAGGCCGAGGCCGCCTCGGCCTCTGAGCTATTCCAGAAGTAGTGAGGAGGCTTTTTTGGAGGCCTAGGGA
CGTACCCAATTCGCCCTATAGTGAGTCGTATTACGCGCGCTCACTGGCCGTCGTTTTACAACGTCGTGAC
TGGGAAAACCCTGGCGTTACCCAACTTAATCGCCTTGCAGCACATCCCCCTTTCGCCAGCTGGCGTAATA
GCGAAGAGGCCCGCACCGATCGCCCTTCCCAACAGTTGCGCAGCCTGAATGGCGAATGGG
[124 nt withheld, positions 6851-6974]
C
[91 nt withheld, positions 6976-7066]
A
[49 nt withheld, positions 7068-7116]
CCTTTGACGTTGGAGTCCACGTTCTTT
[37 nt withheld, positions 7144-7180]
ACCCTATCTCGGTCTATTCTTTTGATTTATAAGGGATTTTGCCGATTTCGGCCTATTGGTTAAAAAATGA
GCTGATTTAACAAAAATTTAACGCGAATTTTAACAAAATATTAACGCTTACAATTTAGGTGGCACTTTTC
GGGGAAATGTGCGCGGAACCCCTATTTGTTTATTTTTCTAAATACATTCAAATATGTATCCGCTCATGAG
ACAATAACCCTGATAAATGCTTCAATAATATTGAAAAAGGAAGAGTATGAGTATTCAACATTTCCGTGTC
GCCCTTATTCCCTTTTTTGCGGCATTTTGCCTTCCTGTTTTTGCTCACCCAGAAACGCTGGTGAAAGTAA
AAGATGCTGAAGATCAGTTGGGTGCACGAGTGGGTTACATCGAACTGGATCTCAACAGCGGTAAGATCCT
TGAGAGTTTTCGCCCCGAAGAACGTTTTCCAATGATGAGCACTTTTAAAGTTCTGCTATGTGGCGCGGTA
TTATCCCGTATTGACGCCGGGCAAGAGCAACTCGGTCGCCGCATACACTATTCTCAGAATGACTTGGTTG
AGTACTCACCAGTCACAGAAAAGCATCTTACGGATGGCATGACAGTAAGAGAATTATGCAGTGCTGCCAT
AACCATGAGTGATAACACTGCGGCCAACTTACTTCTGACAACGATCGGAGGACCGAAGGAGCTAACCGCT
TTTTTGCACAACATGGGGGATCATGTAACTCGCCTTGATCGTTGGGAACCGGAGCTGAATGAAGCCATAC
CAAACGACGAGCGTGACACCACGATGCCTGTAGCAATGGCAACAACGTTGCGCAAACTATTAACTGGCGA
ACTACTTACTCTAGCTTCCCGGCAACAATTAATAGACTGGATGGAGGCGGATAAAGTTGCAGGACCACTT
CTGCGCTCGGCCCTTCCGGCTGGCTGGTTTATTGCTGATAAATCTGGAGCCGGTGAGCGTGGGTCTCGCG
GTATCATTGCAGCACTGGGGCCAGATGGTAAGCCCTCCCGTATCGTAGTTATCTACACGACGGGGAGTCA
GGCAACTATGGATGAACGAAATAGACAGATCGCTGAGATAGGTGCCTCACTGATTAAGCATTGGTAACTG
TCAGACCAAGTTTACTCATATATACTTTAGATTGATTTAAAACTTCATTTTTAATTTAAAAGGATCTAGG
TGAAGATCCTTTTTGATAATCTCATGACCAAAATCCCTTAACGTGAGTTTTCGTTCCACTGAGCGTCAGA
CCCCGTAGAAAAGATCAAAGGATCTTCTTGAGATCCTTTTTTTCTGCGCGTAATCTGCTGCTTGCAAACA
AAAAAACCACCGCTACCAGCGGTGGTTTGTTTGCCGGATCAAGAGCTACCAACTCTTTTTCCGAAGGTAA
CTGGCTTCAGCAGAGCGCAGATACCAAATACTGTTCTTCTAGTGTAGCCGTAGTTAGGCCACCACTTCAA
GAACTCTGTAGCACCGCCTACATACCTCGCTCTGCTAATCCTGTTACCAGTGGCTGCTGCCAGTGGCGAT
AAGTCGTGTCTTACCGGGTTGGACTCAAGACGATAGTTACCGGATAAGGCGCAGCGGTCGGGCTGAACGG
GGGGTTCGTGCACACAGCCCAGCTTGGAGCGAACGACCTACACCGAACTGAGATACCTACAGCGTGAGCT
ATGAGAAAGCGCCACGCTTCCCGAAGGGAGAAAGGCGGACAGGTATCCGGTAAGCGGCAGGGTCGGAACA
GGAGAGCGCACGAGGGAGCTTCCAGGGGGAAACGCCTGGTATCTTTATAGTCCTGTCGGGTTTCGCCACC
TCTGACTTGAGCGTCGATTTTTGTGATGCTCGTCAGGGGGGCGGAGCCTATGGAAAAACGCCAGCAACGC
GGCCTTTTTACGGTTCCTGGCCTTTTGCTGGCCTTTTGCTCACATGTTCTTTCCTGCGTTATCCCCTGAT
TCTGTGGATAACCGTATTACCGCCTTTGAGTGAGCTGATACCGCTCGCCGCAGCCGAACGACCGAGCGCA
GCGAGTCAGTGAGCGAGGAAGCGGAAGAGCGCCCAATACGCAAACCGCCTCTCCCCGCGCGTTGGCCGAT
TCATTAATGCAGCTGGCACGACAGGTTTCCCGACTGGAAAGCGGGCAGTGAGCGCAACGCAATTAATGTG
AGTTAGCTCACTCATTAGGCACCCCAGGCTTTACACTTTATGCTTCCGGCTCGTATGTTGTGTGGAATTG
TGAGCGGATAACAATTTCACACAGGAAACAGCTATGACCATGATTACGCCAAGCGCGCAATTAACCCTCA
CTAAAGGGAACAAAAGCTGGAGCTGCAAGC
Features (pLannotate 1.2.2; 34 found; start..end, strand, type, name):
      5..231     +  promoter       RSV promoter: Rous sarcoma virus enhancer/promoter
    232..412     +  LTR            5' LTR (truncated): truncated 5' long terminal repeat (LTR) from HIV-1
    459..584     +  misc_feature   HIV-1 Ψ: packaging signal of human immunodeficiency virus type 1
    568..931     +  CDS            HIV-1 gag (fragment): gag protein from human immunodeficiency virus 1; gag
   1077..1310    +  misc_feature   RRE: The Rev response element (RRE) of HIV-1 allows for Rev-dependent mRNA export from the nucleus to the cytoplasm.
   1687..1713    +  CDS            Rev (fragment): human immunodeficiency virus 1 (HIV-1) Rev protein; rev; enhances nuclear export of unspliced and incompletely spliced viral mRNAs
   1720..1743    +  promoter       SV40 promoter (fragment): SV40 early promoter
   1744..1815    +  promoter       SV40 promoter (fragment): SV40 enhancer and early promoter
   1839..1974    +  rep_origin     SV40 ori: SV40 origin of replication
   2020..2616    +  CDS            PuroR (fragment): puromycin N-acetyltransferase; pac from Streptomyces; confers resistance to puromycin
   2665..2782    +  misc_feature   cPPT/CTS: central polypurine tract and central termination sequence of HIV-1
   2847..2913    +  CDS            small t antigen (fragment): SV40 (simian virus 40) small t antigen
   2920..4098    +  promoter       EF-1α promoter: strong constitutive promoter for human elongation factor EF-1α
   4119..4136    +  protein_bind   attB1 (fragment): mutant version of attB; core recombination site for the Gateway® BP reaction BP Clonase™
   4142..5191    +  CDS            STRAP: STRAP_HUMAN - Also known as MAWD, UNRIP. Experimental evidence at protein level: Swiss-Prot protein existence level 1. The SMN complex plays a catalyst role in the assembly of small nuclear ribonucleoproteins (snRNPs), the building blocks of the spliceosome. Thereby, plays an important role in the splicing of cellular pre-mRNAs. Most spliceosomal snRNPs contain a common set of Sm proteins SNRPB, SNRPD1, SNRPD2, SNRPD3, SNRPE, SNRPF and SNRPG that assemble in a heptameric protein ring on the Sm site of the small nuclear RNA to form the core snRNP. In the cytosol, the Sm proteins SNRPD1, SNRPD2,
   5194..5217    -  protein_bind   attB2: mutant version of attB; recombination site for the Gateway® BP reaction BP Clonase™
   5225..5266    +  CDS            V5 tag: epitope tag from simian virus 5
   5282..5335    +  promoter       U6 promoter (fragment): RNA polymerase III promoter for human U6 snRNA
   5377..5965    +  misc_feature   WPRE: woodchuck hepatitis virus posttranscriptional regulatory element
   6016..6035    +  misc_feature   cPPT/CTS (fragment): central polypurine tract and central termination sequence of HIV-1
   6037..6270    +  LTR            3' LTR (ΔU3): self-inactivating 3' long terminal repeat (LTR) from HIV-1
   6348..6469    +  polyA_signal   SV40 poly(A) signal: SV40 polyadenylation signal
   6509..6644    +  rep_origin     SV40 ori: SV40 origin of replication
   6665..6683    -  promoter       T7 promoter: promoter for bacteriophage T7 RNA polymerase
   6691..6846    +  CDS            lacZα (fragment): LacZα fragment of β-galactosidase; lacZ fragment
   6851..7279    +  rep_origin     f1 ori (sequence partly withheld): f1 bacteriophage origin of replication; arrow indicates direction of (+) strand synthesis
   7332..7436    +  promoter       AmpR promoter: bla
   7437..8297    +  CDS            AmpR: β-lactamase; bla; confers resistance to ampicillin, carbenicillin, and related antibiotics
   8468..9056    +  rep_origin     ori: high-copy-number ColE1/pMB1/pBR322/pUC origin of replication
   9239..9331    +  CDS            lacI (fragment): lac repressor; lacI; The lac repressor binds to the lac operator to inhibit transcription in E. coli. This inhibition can be relieved by adding lactose or isopropyl-β-D-thiogalactopyranoside (IPTG).
   9344..9365    +  protein_bind   CAP binding site: CAP binding activates transcription in the presence of cAMP. E. coli catabolite activator protein
   9380..9410    +  promoter       lac promoter: promoter for the E. coli lac operon
   9418..9434    +  protein_bind   lac operator: The lac repressor binds to the lac operator to inhibit transcription in E. coli. This inhibition can be relieved by adding lactose or isopropyl-β-D-thiogalactopyranoside (IPTG). lac repressor encoded by lacI
   9479..9497    +  promoter       T3 promoter: promoter for bacteriophage T3 RNA polymerase
