[The description below was written by a language model from this plasmid's Addgene catalogue record and pLannotate feature annotations shown in this document.]
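Description:
TFORF3031 is a third-generation-style, self-inactivating lentiviral expression plasmid built on the pLX_TRC317 backbone and belonging to a barcoded transcription factor ORF collection. It carries the human STRAP open reading frame (also known as MAWD, PT-WD or UNRIP; reference transcript NM_007178.3). In bacteria it is maintained through a high-copy ColE1/pUC-type origin with ampicillin resistance (AmpR). An f1 origin and remnants of a lac/lacZα cloning region flanked by T7 and T3 promoters are also present in the backbone. The depositor notes that the plasmid can recombine, which is typical of LTR-containing vectors.

The viral portion starts with an RSV promoter driving a truncated HIV-1 5' LTR. This is followed by the Ψ packaging signal with a gag fragment, the RRE for Rev-dependent export, a cPPT/CTS element, WPRE to enhance transcript expression, and a ΔU3 3' LTR that inactivates LTR promoter activity after integration. An SV40 poly(A) signal lies downstream of the 3' LTR. Within the proviral region, an SV40 early promoter drives puromycin N-acetyltransferase for selection of transduced mammalian cells. A separate EF-1α promoter drives STRAP. The ORF was inserted by Gateway cloning and sits between attB1 and attB2 sites, with a V5 epitope tag following attB2 to give a C-terminal fusion.

According to the record, each construct in the collection also carries a unique 24-bp barcode, although this is not annotated in the feature table. A short U6 promoter fragment annotated between the V5 tag and WPRE has no function stated in the record. The barcode allows the overexpressed ORF to be identified in pooled screens, such as those examining directed differentiation.
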