Addgene plasmid #144507: TFORF3031
Purpose: Lentiviral vector for overexpressing transcription factor ORFs with unique 24-bp barcodes. Barcodes facilitate identification of transcription factors in pooled screens.
Depositing lab: Feng Zhang. Depositing organization: Broad Institute. Publication: A transcription factor atlas of directed differentiation. Joung J, Ma S, Tay T, Geiger-Schuller KR, Kirchgatterer PC, Verdine VK, Guo B, Arias-Garcia MA, Allen WE, Singh A, Kuksenko O, Abudayyeh OO, Gootenberg JS, Fu Z, Macrae RK, Buenrostro JD, Regev A, Zhang F. Cell. 2023 Jan 5;186(1):209-229.e26. doi: 10.1016/j.cell.2022.11.026. PubMed 36608654.
Backbone
  Vector backbone: pLX_TRC317
  Backbone manufacturer: Broad Institute Genetic Perturbation Platform
  Backbone size w/o insert (bp): 8264
  Vector type: Mammalian Expression, Lentiviral
  Selectable markers: Puromycin
Growth in bacteria
  Bacterial resistance: Ampicillin, 100 μg/mL
  Growth temperature: 37°C
  Growth strain: NEB Stable
  Copy number: High Copy
Gene/Insert
  Gene/Insert name: STRAP
  Species: H. sapiens (human)
  Insert size (bp): 1256
  Entrez Gene: STRAP (a.k.a. MAWD, PT-WD, UNRIP)
  Promoter: EF1a
  Tag / fusion protein: V5 (C terminal on insert)
  Cloning method: Gateway Cloning
  Sequencing primers: 5′ GGGTGGAGACTGAAGTTAGGCCAG; 3′ CACATAGCGTAAAAGGAGCAACATAG
Resource information
  A portion of this plasmid was derived from a plasmid made by: Broad Institute Genetic Perturbation Platform
Terms and licenses: Academic/Nonprofit Terms; Industry Terms: Not Available to Industry
Depositor comments: NM_007178.3 Please test multiple small colonies in case of plasmid recombination. To make this collection available in a timely manner, a portion of this collection was not fully sequenced by Addgene. If an Addgene verified full plasmid sequence is not available, please contact us prior to placing an order to request the full sequence.
How to cite: TFORF3031 was a gift from Feng Zhang (Addgene plasmid # 144507 ; http://n2t.net/addgene:144507 ; RRID:Addgene_144507)
