>Addgene plasmid #144507 | TFORF3031 | depositor partial sequence | sequence record 285636 | Insert
ATCGATTGATCAACAAGTTTGTACAAAAAAGTTGGCATGGCAATGAGACAGACGCCGCTCACCTGCTCTG
GCCACACGCGACCCGTGGTTGATTTGGCCTTCAGTGGCATCACGCCTTATGGGTATTTCTTAATCAGCGC
TTGCAAAGATGGTAAACCTATGCTACGCCAGGGAGATACAGGAGACTGGATTGGAACATTTTTGGGTCAT
AAAGGTGCTGTTTGGGGTGCAACACTGAATAAGGATGCCACCAAAGCAGCTACAGCAGCTGCAGATTTCA
CAGCCAAAGTGTGGGATGCTGTCTCAGGAGATGAATTGATGACCCTGGCTCATAAACACATTGTCAAGAC
TGTGGATTTCACGCAGGATAGTAATTATTTGTTAACCGGGGGACAGGATAAACTGTTACGCATATATGAC
TTGAACAAACCTGAAGCAGAACCTAAGGAAATTAGTGGTCATACTTCTGGTATAAAAAAAGCTCTGTGGT
GCAGTGAGGATAAACAGATTCTTTCTGCTGATGACAAAACTGTTCGACTTTGGGATCATGCTACTATGAC
AGAAGTGAAATCTCTAAATTTTAATATGTCTGTTAGTAGTATGGAATATATTCCTGAGGGAGAGATTTTG
GTTATAACTTATGGACGATCTATTGCTTTTCATAGTGCAGTAAGTTTGGACCCAATTAAATCCTTTGAAG
CTCCTGCAACCATCAATTCTGCATCTCTTCATCCTGAGAAAGAATTTCTTGTTGCAGGCGGTGAAGATTT
TAAACTTTATAAGTATGATTATAATAGTGGAGAAGAATTAGAATCCTACAAGGGACACTTTGGTCCTATT
CACTGTGTGAGATTTAGTCCTGATGGAGAACTCTATGCCAGTGGTTCAGAAGATGGAACATTGAGACTAT
GGCAAACTGTGGTAGGAAAAACGTATGGCCTTTGGAAATGTGTGCTTCCTGAAGAAGATAGTGGTGAGCT
GGCAAAGCCAAAGATTGGTTTTCCAGAGACAACAGAAGAGGAGCTAGAAGAAATTGCTTCAGAGAATTCA
GATTGCATCTTTCCTTCAGCTCCTGATGTTAAGGCCTGCCCAACTTTCTTGTACAAAGTGGTTGATATCG
GTAAGCCTATCCCTAACCCTCTCCTCGGTCTCGATTCTACGTAGTAATGAACTAGTCCGTAACTTGAAAG
TATTTCGATTTCTTGGCTTTATATATCTTGTGGAAAGGACGATGCCATGCGGCTGGGATGGCTATC
