>Addgene plasmid #144507 | TFORF3031 | depositor partial sequence | sequence record 285637 | Barcode
TGCCATGCGGCTGGGATGGCTATC
